Addgene plasmid #129075: pGEX-5X-1 SmB-N
Purpose: generation of GST-tagged N-terminal part of SmB protein using bacteria
Depositing lab: Takeshi Tsubata. Depositing organization: Institute of Science Tokyo.
Backbone
  Vector backbone: pGEX-5X-1
  Vector type: Bacterial Expression
Growth in bacteria
  Bacterial resistance: Ampicillin, 100 μg/mL
  Growth temperature: 37°C
  Growth strain: DH5alpha
  Copy number: High Copy
Gene/Insert
  Gene/Insert name: SmB
  Species: H. sapiens (human)
  Mutation: contains amino acids 1-492
  Entrez Gene: SNRPB (a.k.a. CCMS, COD, SNRPB1, Sm-B/B', SmB/B', SmB/SmB', snRNP-B)
  Cloning method: Restriction Enzyme; 5′ cloning site Unknown (unknown if destroyed); 3′ cloning site Unknown (unknown if destroyed)
Terms and licenses: Academic/Nonprofit Terms; Industry Terms: Not Available to Industry
How to cite: pGEX-5X-1 SmB-N was a gift from Takeshi Tsubata (Addgene plasmid # 129075 ; http://n2t.net/addgene:129075 ; RRID:Addgene_129075)
