[The description below was written by a language model from this plasmid's Addgene catalogue record and pLannotate feature annotations shown in this document.]
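Description:
pGEX-5X-1 SmB-N is a bacterial expression plasmid built on the pGEX-5X-1 backbone for producing the N-terminal portion of the human spliceosomal protein SmB (gene SNRPB) as a glutathione S-transferase fusion in E. coli. The sequenced record is 5,463 nt. The plasmid replicates from a ColE1/pMB1-type origin, is listed as high copy, and is selected with ampicillin through the β-lactamase (AmpR) gene and its own promoter. Short remnants of pBR322 elements (rop and bom fragments), a lac promoter/lacZα segment and a small yciV fragment are backbone leftovers with no role in expression of the fusion.

The expression cassette consists of the strong hybrid tac promoter followed by a lac operator, driving the Schistosoma japonicum GST coding sequence and then, a short linker downstream on the same strand, the SmB fragment. A plasmid-borne lacI gene with its own promoter supplies lac repressor, so transcription stays low until it is induced with IPTG. The GST moiety allows affinity purification on glutathione resin. pGEX-5X vectors normally carry a Factor Xa cleavage site between GST and the insert, although this site is not annotated in the feature table.

Two points in the record need care. The catalogue gives the insert as "amino acids 1-492", but the annotated SmB segment spans about 492 nucleotides, or roughly 164 codons, so the figure probably refers to nucleotides of the coding sequence. The annotation tool also matched the insert to mouse Snrpb, whereas the catalogue states a human origin; this probably reflects the high conservation of the protein. The cloning sites are not recorded.
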