Features (pLannotate 1.2.2; 17 found; start..end, strand, type, name):
    523..544     +  protein_bind   CAP binding site: CAP binding activates transcription in the presence of cAMP. E. coli catabolite activator protein
    559..589     +  promoter       lac promoter: promoter for the E. coli lac operon
    597..613     +  protein_bind   lac operator: The lac repressor binds to the lac operator to inhibit transcription in E. coli. This inhibition can be relieved by adding lactose or isopropyl-β-D-thiogalactopyranoside (IPTG). lac repressor encoded by lacI
    633..806     +  CDS            lacZα: LacZα fragment of β-galactosidase; lacZ fragment
   1070..1186    -  CDS            yciV (fragment): RNAAM_ECOLI - Also known as trpH From Escherichia coli (strain K12).
   1262..1290    +  promoter       tac promoter: strong E. coli promoter; hybrid between the trp and lac UV5 promoters
   1298..1314    +  protein_bind   lac operator: The lac repressor binds to the lac operator to inhibit transcription in E. coli. This inhibition can be relieved by adding lactose or isopropyl-β-D-thiogalactopyranoside (IPTG). lac repressor encoded by lacI
   1337..1990    +  CDS            GST26_SCHJA: Experimental evidence at protein level: Swiss-Prot protein existence level 1. GST isoenzymes appear to play a central role in the parasite detoxification system. Other functions are also suspected including a role in increasing the solubility of haematin in the parasite gut. From Schistosoma japonicum (Blood fluke).
   2027..2518    +  CDS            Snrpb (fragment) (sequence partly withheld): RSMB_MOUSE - Experimental evidence at protein level: Swiss-Prot protein existence level 1. Plays role in pre-mRNA splicing as core component of the SMN- Sm complex that mediates spliceosomal snRNP assembly and as component of the spliceosomal U1, U2, U4 and U5 small nuclear ribonucleoproteins (snRNPs), the building blocks of the spliceosome (By similarity) (PubMed:28263986). Component of both the pre-catalytic spliceosome B complex and activated spliceosome C complexes. Is also a component of the minor U12 spliceosome (By similarity). As part of the U7 snRNP it is involved in histone pre-mRNA
   2559..2598    +  CDS            rop (fragment): Rop protein, which maintains plasmids at low copy number; rop
   2700..2740    +  misc_feature   bom (fragment): basis of mobility region from pBR322
   2845..2949    +  promoter       AmpR promoter: bla
   2950..3810    +  CDS            AmpR: β-lactamase; bla; confers resistance to ampicillin, carbenicillin, and related antibiotics
   3981..4569    +  rep_origin     ori: high-copy-number ColE1/pMB1/pBR322/pUC origin of replication
   4755..4806    -  misc_feature   bom (fragment): basis of mobility region from pBR322
   4813..4890    +  promoter       lacI promoter: lacI
   4891..510     +  CDS            lacI (across the origin): lac repressor; lacI; The lac repressor binds to the lac operator to inhibit transcription in E. coli. This inhibition can be relieved by adding lactose or isopropyl-β-D-thiogalactopyranoside (IPTG).
>Addgene plasmid #129075 | pGEX-5X-1 SmB-N | addgene full sequence | sequence record 252121 | Addgene NGS Result
GTCTCGGCGCGTCTGCGTCTGGCTGGCTGGCATAAATATCTCACTCGCAATCAAATTCAGCCGATAGCGG
AACGGGAAGGCGACTGGAGTGCCATGTCCGGTTTTCAACAAACCATGCAAATGCTGAATGAGGGCATCGT
TCCCACTGCGATGCTGGTTGCCAACGATCAGATGGCGCTGGGCGCAATGCGCGCCATTACCGAGTCCGGG
CTGCGCGTTGGTGCGGATATCTCGGTAGTGGGATACGACGATACCGAAGACAGCTCATGTTATATCCCGC
CGTTAACCACCATCAAACAGGATTTTCGCCTGCTGGGGCAAACCAGCGTGGACCGCTTGCTGCAACTCTC
TCAGGGCCAGGCGGTGAAGGGCAATCAGCTGTTGCCCGTCTCACTGGTGAAAAGAAAAACCACCCTGGCG
CCCAATACGCAAACCGCCTCTCCCCGCGCGTTGGCCGATTCATTAATGCAGCTGGCACGACAGGTTTCCC
GACTGGAAAGCGGGCAGTGAGCGCAACGCAATTAATGTAAGTTAGCTCACTCATTAGGCACCCCAGGCTT
TACACTTTATGCTTCCGGCTCGTATGTTGTGTGGAATTGTGAGCGGATAACAATTTCACACAGGAAACAG
CTATGACCATGATTACGGATTCACTGGCCGTCGTTTTACAACGTCGTGACTGGGAAAACCCTGGCGTTAC
CCAACTTAATCGCCTTGCAGCACATCCCCCTTTCGCCAGCTGGCGTAATAGCGAAGAGGCCCGCACCGAT
CGCCCTTCCCAACAGTTGCGCAGCCTGAATGGCGAATGGCGCTTTGCCTGGTTTCCGGCACCAGAAGCGG
TGCCGGAAAGCTGGCTGGAGTGCGATCTTCCTGAGGCCGATACTGTCGTCGTCCCCTCAAACTGGCAGAT
GCACGGTTACGATGCGCCCATCTACACCAACGTGACCTATCCCATTACGGTCAATCCGCCGTTTGTTCCC
ACGGAGAATCCGACGGGTTGTTACTCGCTCACATTTAATGTTGATGAAAGCTGGCTACAGGAAGGCCAGA
CGCGAATTATTTTTGATGGCGTTGGAATTAGCTTATCGACTGCACGGTGCACCAATGCTTCTGGCGTCAG
GCAGCCATCGGAAGCTGTGGTATGGCTGTGCAGGTCGTAAATCACTGCATAATTCGTGTCGCTCAAGGCG
CACTCCCGTTCTGGATAATGTTTTTTGCGCCGACATCATAACGGTTCTGGCAAATATTCTGAAATGAGCT
GTTGACAATTAATCATCGGCTCGTATAATGTGTGGAATTGTGAGCGGATAACAATTTCACACAGGAAACA
GTATTCATGTCCCCTATACTAGGTTATTGGAAAATTAAGGGCCTTGTGCAACCCACTCGACTTCTTTTGG
AATATCTTGAAGAAAAATATGAAGAGCATTTGTATGAGCGCGATGAAGGTGATAAATGGCGAAACAAAAA
GTTTGAATTGGGTTTGGAGTTTCCCAATCTTCCTTATTATATTGATGGTGATGTTAAATTAACACAGTCT
ATGGCCATCATACGTTATATAGCTGACAAGCACAACATGTTGGGTGGTTGTCCAAAAGAGCGTGCAGAGA
TTTCAATGCTTGAAGGAGCGGTTTTGGATATTAGATACGGTGTTTCGAGAATTGCATATAGTAAAGACTT
TGAAACTCTCAAAGTTGATTTTCTTAGCAAGCTACCTGAAATGCTGAAAATGTTCGAAGATCGTTTATGT
CATAAAACATATTTAAATGGTGATCATGTAACCCATCCTGACTTCATGTTGTATGACGCTCTTGATGTTG
TTTTATACATGGACCCAATGTGCCTGGATGCGTTCCCAAAATTAGTTTGTTTTAAAAAACGTATTGAAGC
TATCCCACAAATTGATAAGTACTTGAAATCCAGCAAGTATATAGCATGGCCTTTGCAGGGCTGGCAAGCC
ACGTTTGGTGGTGGCGACCATCCTCCAAAATCGGATCTGATCGAAGGTCGTGGGATCCCCGAATTC
[285 nt withheld, positions 2027-2311]
CCACTTGCTGGAGCTGCCGGGGGCCCAGGGATCGGCAGGGCTGCTGGCAGAGGAATCCCAGCTGGGGTTC
CCATGCCCCAGGCTCCTGCAGGACTTGCTGGGCCAGTCCGTGGGGTTGGCGGGCCATCCCAACAGGTGAT
GACCCCACAAGGAAGAGGTACTGTTGCAGCCGCTGCAGCTGCTGCCACAGCCAGTATTGCCGGGGCTTGA
GTCGACTCGAGCGGCCGCATCGTGACTGACTGACGATCTGCCTCGCGCGTTTCGGTGATGACGGTGAAAA
CCTCTGACACATGCAGCTCCCGGAGACGGTCACAGCTTGTCTGTAAGCGGATGCCGGGAGCAGACAAGCC
CGTCAGGGCGCGTCAGCGGGTGTTGGCGGGTGTCGGGGCGCAGCCATGACCCAGTCACGTAGCGATAGCG
GAGTGTATAATTCTTGAAGACGAAAGGGCCTCGTGATACGCCTATTTTTATAGGTTAATGTCATGATAAT
AATGGTTTCTTAGACGTCAGGTGGCACTTTTCGGGGAAATGTGCGCGGAACCCCTATTTGTTTATTTTTC
TAAATACATTCAAATATGTATCCGCTCATGAGACAATAACCCTGATAAATGCTTCAATAATATTGAAAAA
GGAAGAGTATGAGTATTCAACATTTCCGTGTCGCCCTTATTCCCTTTTTTGCGGCATTTTGCCTTCCTGT
TTTTGCTCACCCAGAAACGCTGGTGAAAGTAAAAGATGCTGAAGATCAGTTGGGTGCACGAGTGGGTTAC
ATCGAACTGGATCTCAACAGCGGTAAGATCCTTGAGAGTTTTCGCCCCGAAGAACGTTTTCCAATGATGA
GCACTTTTAAAGTTCTGCTATGTGGCGCGGTATTATCCCGTGTTGACGCCGGGCAAGAGCAACTCGGTCG
CCGCATACACTATTCTCAGAATGACTTGGTTGAGTACTCACCAGTCACAGAAAAGCATCTTACGGATGGC
ATGACAGTAAGAGAATTATGCAGTGCTGCCATAACCATGAGTGATAACACTGCGGCCAACTTACTTCTGA
CAACGATCGGAGGACCGAAGGAGCTAACCGCTTTTTTGCACAACATGGGGGATCATGTAACTCGCCTTGA
TCGTTGGGAACCGGAGCTGAATGAAGCCATACCAAACGACGAGCGTGACACCACGATGCCTGCAGCAATG
GCAACAACGTTGCGCAAACTATTAACTGGCGAACTACTTACTCTAGCTTCCCGGCAACAATTAATAGACT
GGATGGAGGCGGATAAAGTTGCAGGACCACTTCTGCGCTCGGCCCTTCCGGCTGGCTGGTTTATTGCTGA
TAAATCTGGAGCCGGTGAGCGTGGGTCTCGCGGTATCATTGCAGCACTGGGGCCAGATGGTAAGCCCTCC
CGTATCGTAGTTATCTACACGACGGGGAGTCAGGCAACTATGGATGAACGAAATAGACAGATCGCTGAGA
TAGGTGCCTCACTGATTAAGCATTGGTAACTGTCAGACCAAGTTTACTCATATATACTTTAGATTGATTT
AAAACTTCATTTTTAATTTAAAAGGATCTAGGTGAAGATCCTTTTTGATAATCTCATGACCAAAATCCCT
TAACGTGAGTTTTCGTTCCACTGAGCGTCAGACCCCGTAGAAAAGATCAAAGGATCTTCTTGAGATCCTT
TTTTTCTGCGCGTAATCTGCTGCTTGCAAACAAAAAAACCACCGCTACCAGCGGTGGTTTGTTTGCCGGA
TCAAGAGCTACCAACTCTTTTTCCGAAGGTAACTGGCTTCAGCAGAGCGCAGATACCAAATACTGTCCTT
CTAGTGTAGCCGTAGTTAGGCCACCACTTCAAGAACTCTGTAGCACCGCCTACATACCTCGCTCTGCTAA
TCCTGTTACCAGTGGCTGCTGCCAGTGGCGATAAGTCGTGTCTTACCGGGTTGGACTCAAGACGATAGTT
ACCGGATAAGGCGCAGCGGTCGGGCTGAACGGGGGGTTCGTGCACACAGCCCAGCTTGGAGCGAACGACC
TACACCGAACTGAGATACCTACAGCGTGAGCTATGAGAAAGCGCCACGCTTCCCGAAGGGAGAAAGGCGG
ACAGGTATCCGGTAAGCGGCAGGGTCGGAACAGGAGAGCGCACGAGGGAGCTTCCAGGGGGAAACGCCTG
GTATCTTTATAGTCCTGTCGGGTTTCGCCACCTCTGACTTGAGCGTCGATTTTTGTGATGCTCGTCAGGG
GGGCGGAGCCTATGGAAAAACGCCAGCAACGCGGCCTTTTTACGGTTCCTGGCCTTTTGCTGGCCTTTTG
CTCACATGTTCTTTCCTGCGTTATCCCCTGATTCTGTGGATAACCGTATTACCGCCTTTGAGTGAGCTGA
TACCGCTCGCCGCAGCCGAACGACCGAGCGCAGCGAGTCAGTGAGCGAGGAAGCGGAAGAGCGCCTGATG
CGGTATTTTCTCCTTACGCATCTGTGCGGTATTTCACACCGCATAAATTCCGACACCATCGAATGGCGCA
AAACCTTTCGCGGTATGGCATGATAGCGCCCGGAAGAGAGTCAATTCAGGGTGGTGAATGTGAAACCAGT
AACGTTATACGATGTCGCAGAGTATGCCGGTGTCTCTTATCAGACCGTTTCCCGCGTGGTGAACCAGGCC
AGCCACGTTTCTGCGAAAACGCGGGAAAAAGTGGAAGCGGCGATGGCGGAGCTGAATTACATTCCCAACC
GCGTGGCACAACAACTGGCGGGCAAACAGTCGTTGCTGATTGGCGTTGCCACCTCCAGTCTGGCCCTGCA
CGCGCCGTCGCAAATTGTCGCGGCGATTAAATCTCGCGCCGATCAACTGGGTGCCAGCGTGGTGGTGTCG
ATGGTAGAACGAAGCGGCGTCGAAGCCTGTAAAGCGGCGGTGCACAATCTTCTCGCGCAACGCGTCAGTG
GGCTGATCATTAACTATCCGCTGGATGACCAGGATGCCATTGCTGTGGAAGCTGCCTGCACTAATGTTCC
GGCGTTATTTCTTGATGTCTCTGACCAGACACCCATCAACAGTATTATTTTCTCCCATGAAGACGGTACG
CGACTGGGCGTGGAGCATCTGGTCGCATTGGGTCACCAGCAAATCGCGCTGTTAGCGGGCCCATTAAGTT
CT
